>Addgene plasmid #153553 | pGBW-m4164342 | depositor full sequence | sequence record 297246 | pGBW-m4164342 sequence 8961 bps
ACCATGTTTGTTTTCTTGGTTCTTTTGCCACTGGTAAGCAGTCAGTGCGTCAACCTGACCACCCGGACAC
AACTCCCACCCGCATACACGAACAGTTTCACTAGGGGGGTTTACTACCCTGACAAAGTTTTTAGATCTAG
TGTTTTGCATTCCACGCAAGATCTGTTCCTTCCGTTCTTTTCAAATGTCACGTGGTTCCATGCTATTCAC
GTCAGCGGCACTAATGGAACGAAACGATTCGATAACCCCGTCTTGCCCTTCAACGATGGCGTATATTTCG
CGTCAACAGAGAAAAGTAATATAATTAGAGGCTGGATCTTTGGTACGACTCTCGACAGTAAGACGCAGTC
ACTTCTGATTGTAAACAATGCAACTAATGTAGTCATCAAGGTGTGTGAGTTCCAGTTCTGCAATGATCCT
TTCTTGGGAGTGTATTATCATAAGAATAACAAATCCTGGATGGAGTCTGAGTTCCGGGTATATTCTTCAG
CAAACAATTGCACGTTTGAATATGTAAGCCAACCTTTCCTTATGGACCTGGAAGGGAAGCAAGGTAATTT
CAAGAATCTTAGGGAATTTGTGTTTAAAAATATAGATGGCTACTTCAAGATCTACTCAAAGCATACCCCG
ATTAACCTCGTCAGAGACCTGCCCCAAGGGTTCAGTGCGCTTGAACCCCTGGTAGATTTGCCAATCGGCA
TAAATATAACCAGGTTCCAGACACTGCTCGCCCTCCACCGGAGCTACCTTACTCCAGGAGATTCATCTAG
CGGGTGGACAGCTGGAGCGGCAGCTTACTACGTCGGTTACCTTCAACCGAGGACATTCTTGCTTAAATAC
AATGAGAATGGCACGATAACTGACGCCGTAGATTGCGCGCTTGATCCGCTGTCAGAAACGAAGTGTACAC
TTAAAAGTTTTACGGTCGAAAAGGGAATCTACCAAACATCAAATTTTAGGGTACAACCTACGGAATCTAT
CGTACGCTTCCCGAATATCACTAACTTGTGTCCGTTCGGCGAGGTTTTTAATGCGACCAGGTTTGCTTCC
GTGTACGCCTGGAACAGGAAACGGATCTCCAATTGTGTCGCCGATTACTCCGTCTTGTATAATTCAGCAT
CTTTCAGCACGTTTAAATGTTACGGAGTTTCCCCCACAAAATTGAATGACCTTTGCTTTACGAACGTCTA
CGCGGATTCATTTGTAATCCGGGGGGACGAAGTTAGGCAAATTGCGCCAGGGCAGACTGGCAAGATAGCT
GACTATAATTATAAATTGCCGGATGACTTTACGGGCTGTGTGATTGCTTGGAACTCAAATAATCTGGACT
CAAAGGTAGGGGGAAATTATAACTACCTTTACAGGCTGTTCCGGAAGAGTAATCTGAAGCCATTCGAAAG
AGATATAAGTACAGAGATCTACCAAGCTGGAAGCACCCCCTGCAATGGTGTTGAAGGATTCAATTGTTAT
TTCCCATTGCAATCCTATGGTTTTCAACCGACGAATGGGGTGGGATACCAACCATATCGAGTTGTGGTTC
TCAGTTTCGAGTTGCTTCATGCTCCTGCGACAGTATGTGGACCAAAAAAATCTACTAATCTGGTGAAGAA
TAAATGCGTCAATTTTAATTTTAATGGTCTGACAGGTACCGGAGTGCTTACGGAATCTAACAAGAAGTTT
CTTCCTTTTCAACAGTTCGGGAGGGACATAGCCGACACAACTGACGCGGTAAGAGATCCGCAGACGTTGG
AAATTCTCGATATAACTCCATGCTCATTTGGAGGAGTGAGTGTTATCACTCCTGGTACGAACACCAGTAA
TCAGGTTGCAGTTCTTTATCAGGACGTGAATTGTACAGAGGTCCCGGTTGCGATACACGCGGACCAGCTG
ACGCCCACGTGGCGGGTTTACTCAACTGGGTCAAATGTGTTTCAAACCAGAGCCGGCTGCCTCATAGGAG
CCGAGCATGTGAACAACAGTTATGAATGTGACATACCTATCGGGGCGGGGATCTGCGCTTCATATCAAAC
GCAAACCAATTCCCCGCGAAGAGCGCGAAGTGTTGCAAGTCAAAGTATTATAGCGTATACGATGAGCTTG
GGTGCTGAGAACTCCGTGGCATATTCAAATAATTCCATCGCAATTCCCACGAATTTTACGATTTCTGTGA
CGACGGAGATATTGCCGGTTTCAATGACTAAGACGAGTGTTGACTGTACGATGTACATCTGCGGCGACTC
AACGGAGTGTTCCAACCTGCTCCTGCAGTACGGCTCATTCTGCACCCAACTGAATCGGGCACTTACGGGT
ATTGCTGTTGAACAAGACAAAAATACGCAAGAGGTGTTCGCCCAGGTCAAGCAGATCTACAAGACACCAC
CGATTAAGGACTTTGGGGGGTTTAATTTTTCTCAGATACTTCCCGATCCCAGTAAACCTAGTAAAAGGTC
ATTTATAGAGGACCTCTTGTTCAACAAGGTAACGCTCGCTGATGCAGGATTCATCAAGCAGTATGGCGAT
TGTCTTGGGGACATTGCGGCGCGCGACCTGATTTGTGCCCAGAAGTTCAACGGACTGACGGTACTTCCGC
CTCTCCTGACCGACGAAATGATCGCACAATACACTTCTGCATTGCTTGCTGGCACCATAACCTCAGGTTG
GACCTTCGGTGCCGGGGCGGCCTTGCAAATCCCCTTTGCTATGCAAATGGCATATCGATTCAATGGGATA
GGAGTTACTCAAAATGTTCTGTATGAAAACCAAAAGCTGATAGCCAATCAATTTAATAGTGCTATTGGGA
AAATTCAGGACAGCCTGAGTAGTACGGCTTCCGCTCTCGGCAAACTCCAAGATGTCGTTAACCAAAATGC
ACAAGCTCTCAATACACTTGTTAAGCAACTGAGCTCCAACTTCGGCGCTATATCATCAGTTCTTAACGAT
ATTCTTTCCCGACTCGACAAGGTCGAAGCCGAAGTCCAAATAGACAGGCTGATAACCGGGAGGCTGCAAA
GTCTCCAAACGTATGTTACCCAACAACTCATACGAGCGGCCGAGATTAGGGCGTCAGCCAACCTCGCCGC
TACTAAAATGTCTGAATGTGTACTCGGGCAGTCCAAGCGCGTGGACTTTTGTGGCAAGGGTTATCATCTG
ATGAGTTTCCCGCAATCAGCGCCTCACGGAGTGGTCTTCCTCCACGTGACGTATGTCCCTGCGCAAGAAA
AAAACTTTACGACAGCCCCTGCCATTTGTCATGACGGGAAGGCGCACTTTCCACGCGAAGGCGTTTTTGT
ATCCAACGGCACCCACTGGTTTGTCACACAGCGAAATTTTTATGAGCCTCAGATCATAACTACTGACAAT
ACTTTCGTCTCAGGGAACTGCGATGTAGTCATAGGGATCGTAAACAATACGGTATACGATCCCCTCCAGC
CTGAACTGGACTCATTTAAAGAGGAGCTGGACAAGTATTTCAAAAATCACACATCACCGGACGTGGACCT
CGGAGATATTAGTGGTATTAACGCAAGCGTAGTAAATATTCAAAAGGAAATCGACCGCTTGAATGAAGTC
GCGAAAAACCTGAACGAGTCTCTTATTGATCTTCAAGAACTCGGTAAGTATGAACAATACATCAAGTGGC
CTTGGTACATATGGCTTGGATTCATTGCGGGGTTGATCGCAATCGTAATGGTTACCATTATGTTGTGTTG
CATGACAAGCTGTTGCAGCTGCCTCAAAGGTTGTTGTTCTTGCGGTAGTTGCTGCTAAGACTGAGATACA
GCGTACCTTCAGCTCACAGACATGATAAGATACATTGATGAGTTTGGACAAACCACAACTAGAATGCAGT
GAAAAAAATGCTTTATTTGTGAAATTTGTGATGCTATTGCTTTATTTGTAACCATTATAAGCTGCAATAA
ACAAGTTAACAACAACAATTGCATTCATTTTATGTTTCAGGTTCAGGGGGAGGTGTGGGAGGTTTTTTAA
AGCAAGTAAAACCTCTACAAATGTGGTATTGGCCCATCTCTATCGGTATCGTAGCATAACCCCTTGGGGC
CTCTAAACGGGTCTTGAGGGGTTTTTTGTGCCCCTCGGGCCGGATTGCTATCTACCGGCATTGGCGCAGA
AAAAAATGCCTGATGCGACGCTGCGCGTCTTATACTCCCACATATGCCAGATTCAGCAACGGATACGGCT
TCCCCAACTTGCCCACTTCCATACGTGTCCTCCTTACCAGAAATTTATCCTTAAGGTCGTCAGCTATCCT
GCAGGCGATCTCTCGATTTCGATCAAGACATTCCTTTAATGGTCTTTTCTGGACACCACTAGGGGTCAGA
AGTAGTTCATCAAACTTTCTTCCCTCCCTAATCTCATTGGTTACCTTGGGCTATCGAAACTTAATTAACC
AGTCAAGTCAGCTACTTGGCGAGATCGACTTGTCTGGGTTTCGACTACGCTCAGAATTGCGTCAGTCAAG
TTCGATCTGGTCCTTGCTATTGCACCCGTTCTCCGATTACGAGTTTCATTTAAATCATGTGAGCAAAAGG
CCAGCAAAAGGCCAGGAACCGTAAAAAGGCCGCGTTGCTGGCGTTTTTCCATAGGCTCCGCCCCCCTGAC
GAGCATCACAAAAATCGACGCTCAAGTCAGAGGTGGCGAAACCCGACAGGACTATAAAGATACCAGGCGT
TTCCCCCTGGAAGCTCCCTCGTGCGCTCTCCTGTTCCGACCCTGCCGCTTACCGGATACCTGTCCGCCTT
TCTCCCTTCGGGAAGCGTGGCGCTTTCTCATAGCTCACGCTGTAGGTATCTCAGTTCGGTGTAGGTCGTT
CGCTCCAAGCTGGGCTGTGTGCACGAACCCCCCGTTCAGCCCGACCGCTGCGCCTTATCCGGTAACTATC
GTCTTGAGTCCAACCCGGTAAGACACGACTTATCGCCACTGGCAGCAGCCACTGGTAACAGGATTAGCAG
AGCGAGGTATGTAGGCGGTGCTACAGAGTTCTTGAAGTGGTGGCCTAACTACGGCTACACTAGAAGAACA
GTATTTGGTATCTGCGCTCTGCTGAAGCCAGTTACCTTCGGAAAAAGAGTTGGTAGCTCTTGATCCGGCA
AACAAACCACCGCTGGTAGCGGTGGTTTTTTTGTTTGCAAGCAGCAGATTACGCGCAGAAAAAAAGGATC
TCAAGAAGATCCTTTGATCTTTTCTACGGGGTCTGACGCTCAGTGGAACGAAAACTCACGTTAAGGGATT
TTGGTCATGAGATTATCAAAAAGGATCTTCACCTAGATCCTTTTAAATTAAAAATGAAGTTTTAAATCAA
TCTAAAGTATATATGAGTAAACTTGGTCTGACAGTTACCAATGCTTAATCAGTGAGGCACCTATCTCAGC
GATCTGTCTATTTCGTTCATCCATAGTTGCATTTAAATTTCCGAACTCTCCAAGGCCCTCGTCGGAAAAT
CTTCAAACCTTTCGTCCGATCCATCTTGCAGGCTACCTCTCGAACGAACTATCGCAAGTCTCTTGGCCGG
CCTTGCGCCTTGGCTATTGCTTGGCAGCGCCTATCGCCAGGTATTACTCCAATCCCGAATATCCGAGATC
GGGATCACCCGAGAGAAGTTCAACCTACATCCTCAATCCCGATCTATCCGAGATCCGAGGAATATCGAAA
TCGGGGCGCGCCTGGTGTACCGAGAACGATCCTCTCAGTGCGAGTCTCGACGATCCATATCGTTGCTTGG
CAGTCAGCCAGTCGGAATCCAGCTTGGGACCCAGGAAGTCCAATCGTCAGATATTGTACTCAAGCCTGGT
CACGGCAGCGTACCGATCTGTTTAAACCTAGATATTGATAGTCTGATCGGTCAACGTATAATCGAGTCCT
AGCTTTTGCAAACATCTATCAAGAGACAGGATCAGCAGGAGGCTTTCGCATGATTGAACAAGATGGATTG
CACGCAGGTTCTCCGGCGGCTTGGGTGGAGAGGCTATTCGGCTATGACTGGGCACAACAGACAATCGGCT
GCTCTGATGCCGCCGTGTTCCGGCTGTCAGCGCAGGGGCGTCCGGTTCTTTTTGTCAAGACCGACCTGTC
CGGTGCCCTGAATGAACTGCAAGACGAGGCAGCGCGGCTATCGTGGCTGGCGACGACGGGCGTTCCTTGC
GCGGCTGTGCTCGACGTTGTCACTGAAGCGGGAAGGGACTGGCTGCTATTGGGCGAAGTGCCGGGGCAGG
ATCTCCTGTCATCTCACCTTGCTCCTGCCGAGAAAGTATCCATCATGGCTGATGCAATGCGGCGGCTGCA
TACGCTTGATCCGGCTACCTGCCCATTCGACCACCAAGCGAAACATCGCATCGAGCGAGCACGTACTCGG
ATGGAAGCCGGTCTTGTCGATCAGGATGATCTGGACGAAGAGCATCAGGGGCTCGCGCCAGCCGAACTGT
TCGCCAGGCTCAAGGCGTCTATGCCCGACGGCGAGGATCTCGTCGTGACCCACGGCGATGCCTGCTTGCC
GAATATCATGGTGGAAAATGGCCGCTTTTCTGGATTCATCGACTGTGGCCGTCTGGGTGTGGCGGACCGC
TATCAGGACATAGCGTTGGCTACCCGTGATATTGCTGAAGAGCTTGGCGGCGAATGGGCTGACCGCTTCC
TTGTGCTTTACGGTATCGCCGCGCCCGATTCGCAGCGCATCGCCTTCTATCGCCTTCTTGACGAGTTCTT
CTGACCGATTCTAGGTGCATTGGCGCAGAAAAAAATGCCTGATGCGACGCTGCGCGTCTTATACTCCCAC
ATATGCCAGATTCAGCAACGGATACGGCTTCCCCAACTTGCCCACTTCCATACGTGTCCTCCTTACCAGA
AATTTATCCTTAAGGTCGTTTAAACTCGACTCTGGCTCTATCGAATCTCCGTCGTTTCGAGCTTACGCGA
ACAGCCGTGGCGCTCATTTGCTCGTCGGGCATCGAATCTCGTCAGCTATCGTCAGCTTACCTTTTTGGCA
GCGATCGCGGCTCCCGACATCTTGGACCATTAGCTCCACAGGTATCTTCTTCCCTCTAGTGGTCATAACA
GCAGCTTCAGCTACCTCTCAATTCAAAAAACCCCTCAAGACCCGTTTAGAGGCCCCAAGGGGTTATGCTA
TCAATCGTTGCGTTACACACACAAAAAACCAACACACATCCATCTTCGATGGATAGCGATTTTATTATCT
AACTGCTGATCGAGTGTAGCCAGATCTATAGTAATCAATTACGGGGTCATTAGTTCATAGCCCATATATG
GAGTTCCGCGTTACATAACTTACGGTAAATGGCCCGCCTGGCTGACCGCCCAACGACCCCCGCCCATTGA
CGTCAATAATGACGTATGTTCCCATAGTAACGCCAATAGGGACTTTCCATTGACGTCAATGGGTGGACTA
TTTACGGTAAACTGCCCACTTGGCAGTACATCAAGTGTATCATATGCCAAGTACGCCCCCTATTGACGTC
AATGACGGTAAATGGCCCGCCTGGCATTATGCCCAGTACATGACCTTATGGGACTTTCCTACTTGGCAGT
ACATCTACGTATTAGTCATCGCTATTACCATGCGTCGAGGTGAGCCCCACGTTCTGCTTCACTCTCCCCA
TCTCCCCCCCCTCCCCACCCCCAATTTTGTATTTATTTATTTTTTAATTATTTTATGCAGCGATGGGGGC
GGGGGGGGGGGGGGCGCGCGCCAGGCGGGGCGGGGCGGGGCGAGGGGCGGGGCGGGGCGAGGCGGAGAGG
TGCGGCGGCAGCCAATCAGAGCGGCGCGCTCCGAAAGTTTCCTTTTATGGCGAGGCGGCGGCGGCGGCGG
CCCTATAAAAAGCGAAGCGCGCGGCGGGCGGGAGTCGCTGCGTTGCCTTCGCCCCGTGCCCCGCTCCGCG
CCGCCTCGCGCCGCCCGCCCCGGCTCTGACTGACCGCGTTACTCCCACAGGTGAGCGGGCGGGACGGCCC
TTCTCCCTCCGGGCTGTAATTAGCGCTTGGTTTAATGACGGCTCGTTTCTTTTCTGTGGCTGCGTGAAAG
CCTTAAAGGGCTCCGGGAGGGCCTTTGTGCGGGGGGGAGCGGCTCGGGGGGTGCGTGCGTGTGTGTGTGC
GTGGGGAGCGCCGCGTGCGGCCCGCGCTGCCCGGCGGCTGTGAGCGCTGCGGGCGCGGCGCGGGGCTTTG
TGCGCTCCGCGTGTGCGCGAGGGGAGCGCGGGCCGGGGGCGGTGCCCCGCGGTGCGGGGGGGCTGCGAGG
GGAACAAAGGCTGCGTGCGGGGTGTGTGCGTGGGGGGGTGAGCAGGGGGTGTGGGCGCGGCGGTCGGGCT
GTAACCCCCCCCTGGCACCCCCCTCCCCGAGTTGCTGAGCACGGCCCGGCTTCGGGTGCGGGGCTCCGTG
CGGGGCGTGGCGCGGGGCTCGCCGTGCCGGGCGGGGGGTGGCGGCAGGTGGGGGTGCCGGGCGGGGCGGG
GCCGCCTCGGGCCGGGGAGGGCTCGGGGGAGGGGCGCGGCGGCCCCGGAGCGCCGGCGGCTGTCGAGGCG
CGGCGAGCCGCAGCCATTGCCTTTTATGGTAATCGTGCGAGAGGGCGCAGGGACTTCCTTTGTCCCAAAT
CTGGCGGAGCCGAAATCTGGGAGGCGCCGCCGCACCCCCTCTAGCGGGCGCGGGCGAAGCGGTGCGGCGC
CGGCAGGAAGGAAATGGGCGGGGAGGGCCTTCGTGCGTCGCCGCGCCGCCGTCCCCTTCTCCATCTCCAG
CCTCGGGGCTGCCGCAGGGGGACGGCTGCCTTCGGGGGGGACGGGGCAGGGCGGGGTTCGGCTTCTGGCG
TGTGACCGGCGGCTTTAGAGCCTCTGCTAACCATGTTCATGCCTTCTTCTTTTTCCTACAGCTCCTGGGC
AACGTGCTGGTTGTTGTGCTGTCTCATCATTTTGGCAAAGATCTTTGTCGATCCTACCATCCACTCGACA
C
Features (pLannotate 1.2.2; 16 found; start..end, strand, type, name):
      4..3765    +  CDS            S: SPIKE_SARS2 - Experimental evidence at protein level: Swiss-Prot protein existence level 1. [Spike glycoprotein]: May down-regulate host tetherin (BST2) by lysosomal degradation, thereby counteracting its antiviral activity. From Severe acute respiratory syndrome coronavirus 2 (2019-nCoV) (SARS-CoV-2).
   3806..3927    -  polyA_signal   SV40 poly(A) signal: SV40 polyadenylation signal
   3950..4019    -  CDS            large T antigen (fragment): large T antigen from SV40 (simian virus 40)
   4042..4088    +  terminator     T7 terminator: transcription terminator for bacteriophage T7 RNA polymerase
   4118..4254    +  terminator     rrnG terminator: transcription terminator from the E. coli ribosomal RNA rrnG operon (Albrechtsen et al., 1991)
   4299..4370    +  misc_feature   3' β-globin insulator: insulator downstream of the human β-globin locus (Farrell et al., 2002)
   4596..5184    -  rep_origin     ori: high-copy-number ColE1/pMB1/pBR322/pUC origin of replication
   5356..5420    -  CDS            bla(M) (fragment): β-lactamase lacking the signal sequence; bla(M); allows cytosolic expression of β-lactamase
   5930..6724    +  CDS            NeoR/KanR: aminoglycoside phosphotransferase from Tn5; aph(3')-II (or nptII); confers resistance to neomycin, kanamycin, and G418 (Geneticin®)
   6737..6873    +  terminator     rrnG terminator: transcription terminator from the E. coli ribosomal RNA rrnG operon (Albrechtsen et al., 1991)
   7018..7089    +  misc_feature   5' β-globin insulator: insulator upstream of the human β-globin locus (Farrell et al., 2002)
   7094..7140    -  terminator     T7 terminator: transcription terminator for bacteriophage T7 RNA polymerase
   7158..7206    -  polyA_signal   poly(A) signal: synthetic polyadenylation signal
   7238..7592    +  enhancer       CMV enhancer (fragment): human cytomegalovirus immediate early enhancer
   7595..7870    +  promoter       chicken β-actin promoter: No description available
   7871..8881    +  intron         chimeric intron: chimera between introns from chicken β-actin and rabbit β-globin
