>Addgene plasmid #153553 | pGBW-m4164342 | addgene full sequence | sequence record 300138 | Addgene NGS Result
CTTCGATGGATAGCGATTTTATTATCTAACTGCTGATCGAGTGTAGCCAGATCTATAGTAATCAATTACG
GGGTCATTAGTTCATAGCCCATATATGGAGTTCCGCGTTACATAACTTACGGTAAATGGCCCGCCTGGCT
GACCGCCCAACGACCCCCGCCCATTGACGTCAATAATGACGTATGTTCCCATAGTAACGCCAATAGGGAC
TTTCCATTGACGTCAATGGGTGGACTATTTACGGTAAACTGCCCACTTGGCAGTACATCAAGTGTATCAT
ATGCCAAGTACGCCCCCTATTGACGTCAATGACGGTAAATGGCCCGCCTGGCATTATGCCCAGTACATGA
CCTTATGGGACTTTCCTACTTGGCAGTACATCTACGTATTAGTCATCGCTATTACCATGCGTCGAGGTGA
GCCCCACGTTCTGCTTCACTCTCCCCATCTCCCCCCCCTCCCCACCCCCAATTTTGTATTTATTTATTTT
TTAATTATTTTATGCAGCGATGGGGGCGGGGGGGGGGGGGGCGCGCGCCRGGSGGGGSGGGGSGGGGSGR
GGGGSGGGGSGGGGSGRGGCGGAGAGGTGCGGCGGCAGCCAATCAGAGCGGCGCGCTCCGAAAGTTTCCT
TTTATGGCGAGGCGGCGGCGGCGGCGGCCCTATAAAAAGCGAAGCGCGCGGCGGGCGGGAGTCGCTGCGT
TGCCTTCGCCCCGTGCCCCGCTCCGCGCCGCCTCGCGCCGCCCGCCCCGGCTCTGACTGACCGCGTTACT
CCCACAGGTGAGCGGGCGGGACGGCCCTTCTCCCTCCGGGCTGTAATTAGCGCTTGGTTTAATGACGGCT
CGTTTCTTTTCTGTGGCTGCGTGAAAGCCTTAAAGGGCTCCGGGAGGGCCTTTGTGCGGGGGGGAGCGGC
TCGGGGGGTGCGTGCGTGTGTGTGTGCGTGGGGAGCGCCGCGTGCGGCCCGCGCTGCCCGGCGGCTGTGA
GCGCTGCGGGCGCGGCGCGGGGCTTTGTGCGCTCCGCGTGTGCGCGAGGGGAGCGCGGGCCGGGGGCGGT
GCCCCGCGGTGCGGGGGGGCTGCGAGGGGAACAAAGGCTGCGTGCGGGGTGTGTGCGTGGGGGGGTGAGC
AGGGGGTGTGGGCGCGGCGGTCGGGCTGTAACCCCCCCCTGGCACCCCCCTCCCCGAGTTGCTGAGCACG
GCCCGGCTTCGGGTGCGGGGCTCCGTGCGGGGCGTGGCGCGGGGCTCGCCGTGCCGGGCGGGGGGKGGCG
GCAGGKGGGGGTGCCGGGCGGGGCGGGGCCGCCTCGGGCCGGGGRGGGCTCGGGGGRGGGGCGCGGCGGC
CCCGGAGCGCCGGCGGCTGTCGAGGCGCGGCGAGCCGCAGCCATTGCCTTTTATGGTAATCGTGCGAGAG
GGCGCAGGGACTTCCTTTGTCCCAAATCTGGCGGAGCCGAAATCTGGGAGGCGCCGCCGCACCCCCTCTA
GCGGGCGCGGGCGAAGCGGTGCGGCGCCGGCAGGAAGGAAATGGGCGGGGAGGGCCTTCGTGCGTCGCCG
CGCCGCCGTCCCCTTCTCCATCTCCAGCCTCGGGGCTGCCGCAGGGGGACGGCTGCCTTCGGGGGGGACG
GGGCAGGGCGGGGTTCGGCTTCTGGCGTGTGACCGGCGGCTTTAGAGCCTCTGCTAACCATGTTCATGCC
TTCTTCTTTTTCCTACAGCTCCTGGGCAACGTGCTGGTTGTTGTGCTGTCTCATCATTTTGGCAAAGATC
TTTGTCGATCCTACCATCCACTCGACACACCATGTTTGTTTTCTTGGTTCTTTTGCCACTGGTAAGCAGT
CAGTGCGTCAACCTGACCACCCGGACACAACTCCCACCCGCATACACGAACAGTTTCACTAGGGGGGTTT
ACTACCCTGACAAAGTTTTTAGATCTAGTGTTTTGCATTCCACGCAAGATCTGTTCCTTCCGTTCTTTTC
AAATGTCACGTGGTTCCATGCTATTCACGTCAGCGGCACTAATGGAACGAAACGATTCGATAACCCCGTC
TTGCCCTTCAACGATGGCGTATATTTCGCGTCAACAGAGAAAAGTAATATAATTAGAGGCTGGATCTTTG
GTACGACTCTCGACAGTAAGACGCAGTCACTTCTGATTGTAAACAATGCAACTAATGTAGTCATCAAGGT
GTGTGAGTTCCAGTTCTGCAATGATCCTTTCTTGGGAGTGTATTATCATAAGAATAACAAATCCTGGATG
GAGTCTGAGTTCCGGGTATATTCTTCAGCAAACAATTGCACGTTTGAATATGTAAGCCAACCTTTCCTTA
TGGACCTGGAAGGGAAGCAAGGTAATTTCAAGAATCTTAGGGAATTTGTGTTTAAAAATATAGATGGCTA
CTTCAAGATCTACTCAAAGCATACCCCGATTAACCTCGTCAGAGACCTGCCCCAAGGGTTCAGTGCGCTT
GAACCCCTGGTAGATTTGCCAATCGGCATAAATATAACCAGGTTCCAGACACTGCTCGCCCTCCACCGGA
GCTACCTTACTCCAGGAGATTCATCTAGCGGGTGGACAGCTGGAGCGGCAGCTTACTACGTCGGTTACCT
TCAACCGAGGACATTCTTGCTTAAATACAATGAGAATGGCACGATAACTGACGCCGTAGATTGCGCGCTT
GATCCGCTGTCAGAAACGAAGTGTACACTTAAAAGTTTTACGGTCGAAAAGGGAATCTACCAAACATCAA
ATTTTAGGGTACAACCTACGGAATCTATCGTACGCTTCCCGAATATCACTAACTTGTGTCCGTTCGGCGA
GGTTTTTAATGCGACCAGGTTTGCTTCCGTGTACGCCTGGAACAGGAAACGGATCTCCAATTGTGTCGCC
GATTACTCCGTCTTGTATAATTCAGCATCTTTCAGCACGTTTAAATGTTACGGAGTTTCCCCCACAAAAT
TGAATGACCTTTGCTTTACGAACGTCTACGCGGATTCATTTGTAATCCGGGGGGACGAAGTTAGGCAAAT
TGCGCCAGGGCAGACTGGCAAGATAGCTGACTATAATTATAAATTGCCGGATGACTTTACGGGCTGTGTG
ATTGCTTGGAACTCAAATAATCTGGACTCAAAGGTAGGGGGAAATTATAACTACCTTTACAGGCTGTTCC
GGAAGAGTAATCTGAAGCCATTCGAAAGAGATATAAGTACAGAGATCTACCAAGCTGGAAGCACCCCCTG
CAATGGTGTTGAAGGATTCAATTGTTATTTCCCATTGCAATCCTATGGTTTTCAACCGACGAATGGGGTG
GGATACCAACCATATCGAGTTGTGGTTCTCAGTTTCGAGTTGCTTCATGCTCCTGCGACAGTATGTGGAC
CAAAAAAATCTACTAATCTGGTGAAGAATAAATGCGTCAATTTTAATTTTAATGGTCTGACAGGTACCGG
AGTGCTTACGGAATCTAACAAGAAGTTTCTTCCTTTTCAACAGTTCGGGAGGGACATAGCCGACACAACT
GACGCGGTAAGAGATCCGCAGACGTTGGAAATTCTCGATATAACTCCATGCTCATTTGGAGGAGTGAGTG
TTATCACTCCTGGTACGAACACCAGTAATCAGGTTGCAGTTCTTTATCAGGACGTGAATTGTACAGAGGT
CCCGGTTGCGATACACGCGGACCAGCTGACGCCCACGTGGCGGGTTTACTCAACTGGGTCAAATGTGTTT
CAAACCAGAGCCGGCTGCCTCATAGGAGCCGAGCATGTGAACAACAGTTATGAATGTGACATACCTATCG
GGGCGGGGATCTGCGCTTCATATCAAACGCAAACCAATTCCCCGCGAAGAGCGCGAAGTGTTGCAAGTCA
AAGTATTATAGCGTATACGATGAGCTTGGGTGCTGAGAACTCCGTGGCATATTCAAATAATTCCATCGCA
ATTCCCACGAATTTTACGATTTCTGTGACGACGGAGATATTGCCGGTTTCAATGACTAAGACGAGTGTTG
ACTGTACGATGTACATCTGCGGCGACTCAACGGAGTGTTCCAACCTGCTCCTGCAGTACGGCTCATTCTG
CACCCAACTGAATCGGGCACTTACGGGTATTGCTGTTGAACAAGACAAAAATACGCAAGAGGTGTTCGCC
CAGGTCAAGCAGATCTACAAGACACCACCGATTAAGGACTTTGGGGGGTTTAATTTTTCTCAGATACTTC
CCGATCCCAGTAAACCTAGTAAAAGGTCATTTATAGAGGACCTCTTGTTCAACAAGGTAACGCTCGCTGA
TGCAGGATTCATCAAGCAGTATGGCGATTGTCTTGGGGACATTGCGGCGCGCGACCTGATTTGTGCCCAG
AAGTTCAACGGACTGACGGTACTTCCGCCTCTCCTGACCGACGAAATGATCGCACAATACACTTCTGCAT
TGCTTGCTGGCACCATAACCTCAGGTTGGACCTTCGGTGCCGGGGCGGCCTTGCAAATCCCCTTTGCTAT
GCAAATGGCATATCGATTCAATGGGATAGGAGTTACTCAAAATGTTCTGTATGAAAACCAAAAGCTGATA
GCCAATCAATTTAATAGTGCTATTGGGAAAATTCAGGACAGCCTGAGTAGTACGGCTTCCGCTCTCGGCA
AACTCCAAGATGTCGTTAACCAAAATGCACAAGCTCTCAATACACTTGTTAAGCAACTGAGCTCCAACTT
CGGCGCTATATCATCAGTTCTTAACGATATTCTTTCCCGACTCGACAAGGTCGAAGCCGAAGTCCAAATA
GACAGGCTGATAACCGGGAGGCTGCAAAGTCTCCAAACGTATGTTACCCAACAACTCATACGAGCGGCCG
AGATTAGGGCGTCAGCCAACCTCGCCGCTACTAAAATGTCTGAATGTGTACTCGGGCAGTCCAAGCGCGT
GGACTTTTGTGGCAAGGGTTATCATCTGATGAGTTTCCCGCAATCAGCGCCTCACGGAGTGGTCTTCCTC
CACGTGACGTATGTCCCTGCGCAAGAAAAAAACTTTACGACAGCCCCTGCCATTTGTCATGACGGGAAGG
CGCACTTTCCACGCGAAGGCGTTTTTGTATCCAACGGCACCCACTGGTTTGTCACACAGCGAAATTTTTA
TGAGCCTCAGATCATAACTACTGACAATACTTTCGTCTCAGGGAACTGCGATGTAGTCATAGGGATCGTA
AACAATACGGTATACGATCCCCTCCAGCCTGAACTGGACTCATTTAAAGAGGAGCTGGACAAGTATTTCA
AAAATCACACATCACCGGACGTGGACCTCGGAGATATTAGTGGTATTAACGCAAGCGTAGTAAATATTCA
AAAGGAAATCGACCGCTTGAATGAAGTCGCGAAAAACCTGAACGAGTCTCTTATTGATCTTCAAGAACTC
GGTAAGTATGAACAATACATCAAGTGGCCTTGGTACATATGGCTTGGATTCATTGCGGGGTTGATCGCAA
TCGTAATGGTTACCATTATGTTGTGTTGCATGACAAGCTGTTGCAGCTGCCTCAAAGGTTGTTGTTCTTG
CGGTAGTTGCTGCTAAGACTGAGATACAGCGTACCTTCAGCTCACAGACATGATAAGATACATTGATGAG
TTTGGACAAACCACAACTAGAATGCAGTGAAAAAAATGCTTTATTTGTGAAATTTGTGATGCTATTGCTT
TATTTGTAACCATTATAAGCTGCAATAAACAAGTTAACAACAACAATTGCATTCATTTTATGTTTCAGGT
TCAGGGGGAGGTGTGGGAGGTTTTTTAAAGCAAGTAAAACCTCTACAAATGTGGTATTGGCCCATCTCTA
TCGGTATCGTAGCATAACCCCTTGGGGCCTCTAAACGGGTCTTGAGGGGTTTTTTGTGCCCCTCGGGCCG
GATTGCTATCTACCGGCATTGGCGCAGAAAAAAATGCCTGATGCGACGCTGCGCGTCTTATACTCCCACA
TATGCCAGATTCAGCAACGGATACGGCTTCCCCAACTTGCCCACTTCCATACGTGTCCTCCTTACCAGAA
ATTTATCCTTAAGGTCGTCAGCTATCCTGCAGGCGATCTCTCGATTTCGATCAAGACATTCCTTTAATGG
TCTTTTCTGGACACCACTAGGGGTCAGAAGTAGTTCATCAAACTTTCTTCCCTCCCTAATCTCATTGGTT
ACCTTGGGCTATCGAAACTTAATTAACCAGTCAAGTCAGCTACTTGGCGAGATCGACTTGTCTGGGTTTC
GACTACGCTCAGAATTGCGTCAGTCAAGTTCGATCTGGTCCTTGCTATTGCACCCGTTCTCCGATTACGA
GTTTCATTTAAATCATGTGAGCAAAAGGCCAGCAAAAGGCCAGGAACCGTAAAAAGGCCGCGTTGCTGGC
GTTTTTCCATAGGCTCCGCCCCCCTGACGAGCATCACAAAAATCGACGCTCAAGTCAGAGGTGGCGAAAC
CCGACAGGACTATAAAGATACCAGGCGTTTCCCCCTGGAAGCTCCCTCGTGCGCTCTCCTGTTCCGACCC
TGCCGCTTACCGGATACCTGTCCGCCTTTCTCCCTTCGGGAAGCGTGGCGCTTTCTCATAGCTCACGCTG
TAGGTATCTCAGTTCGGTGTAGGTCGTTCGCTCCAAGCTGGGCTGTGTGCACGAACCCCCCGTTCAGCCC
GACCGCTGCGCCTTATCCGGTAACTATCGTCTTGAGTCCAACCCGGTAAGACACGACTTATCGCCACTGG
CAGCAGCCACTGGTAACAGGATTAGCAGAGCGAGGTATGTAGGCGGTGCTACAGAGTTCTTGAAGTGGTG
GCCTAACTACGGCTACACTAGAAGAACAGTATTTGGTATCTGCGCTCTGCTGAAGCCAGTTACCTTCGGA
AAAAGAGTTGGTAGCTCTTGATCCGGCAAACAAACCACCGCTGGTAGCGGTGGTTTTTTTGTTTGCAAGC
AGCAGATTACGCGCAGAAAAAAAGGATCTCAAGAAGATCCTTTGATCTTTTCTACGGGGTCTGACGCTCA
GTGGAACGAAAACTCACGTTAAGGGATTTTGGTCATGAGATTATCAAAAAGGATCTTCACCTAGATCCTT
TTAAATTAAAAATGAAGTTTTAAATCAATCTAAAGTATATATGAGTAAACTTGGTCTGACAGTTACCAAT
GCTTAATCAGTGAGGCACCTATCTCAGCGATCTGTCTATTTCGTTCATCCATAGTTGCATTTAAATTTCC
GAACTCTCCAAGGCCCTCGTCGGAAAATCTTCAAACCTTTCGTCCGATCCATCTTGCAGGCTACCTCTCG
AACGAACTATCGCAAGTCTCTTGGCCGGCCTTGCGCCTTGGCTATTGCTTGGCAGCGCCTATCGCCAGGT
ATTACTCCAATCCCGAATATCCGAGATCGGGATCACCCGAGAGAAGTTCAACCTACATCCTCAATCCCGA
TCTATCCGAGATCCGAGGAATATCGAAATCGGGGCGCGCCTGGTGTACCGAGAACGATCCTCTCAGTGCG
AGTCTCGACGATCCATATCGTTGCTTGGCAGTCAGCCAGTCGGAATCCAGCTTGGGACCCAGGAAGTCCA
ATCGTCAGATATTGTACTCAAGCCTGGTCACGGCAGCGTACCGATCTGTTTAAACCTAGATATTGATAGT
CTGATCGGTCAACGTATAATCGAGTCCTAGCTTTTGCAAACATCTATCAAGAGACAGGATCAGCAGGAGG
CTTTCGCATGATTGAACAAGATGGATTGCACGCAGGTTCTCCGGCGGCTTGGGTGGAGAGGCTATTCGGC
TATGACTGGGCACAACAGACAATCGGCTGCTCTGATGCCGCCGTGTTCCGGCTGTCAGCGCAGGGGCGTC
CGGTTCTTTTTGTCAAGACCGACCTGTCCGGTGCCCTGAATGAACTGCAAGACGAGGCAGCGCGGCTATC
GTGGCTGGCGACGACGGGCGTTCCTTGCGCGGCTGTGCTCGACGTTGTCACTGAAGCGGGAAGGGACTGG
CTGCTATTGGGCGAAGTGCCGGGGCAGGATCTCCTGTCATCTCACCTTGCTCCTGCCGAGAAAGTATCCA
TCATGGCTGATGCAATGCGGCGGCTGCATACGCTTGATCCGGCTACCTGCCCATTCGACCACCAAGCGAA
ACATCGCATCGAGCGAGCACGTACTCGGATGGAAGCCGGTCTTGTCGATCAGGATGATCTGGACGAAGAG
CATCAGGGGCTCGCGCCAGCCGAACTGTTCGCCAGGCTCAAGGCGTCTATGCCCGACGGCGAGGATCTCG
TCGTGACCCACGGCGATGCCTGCTTGCCGAATATCATGGTGGAAAATGGCCGCTTTTCTGGATTCATCGA
CTGTGGCCGTCTGGGTGTGGCGGACCGCTATCAGGACATAGCGTTGGCTACCCGTGATATTGCTGAAGAG
CTTGGCGGCGAATGGGCTGACCGCTTCCTTGTGCTTTACGGTATCGCCGCGCCCGATTCGCAGCGCATCG
CCTTCTATCGCCTTCTTGACGAGTTCTTCTGACCGATTCTAGGTGCATTGGCGCAGAAAAAAATGCCTGA
TGCGACGCTGCGCGTCTTATACTCCCACATATGCCAGATTCAGCAACGGATACGGCTTCCCCAACTTGCC
CACTTCCATACGTGTCCTCCTTACCAGAAATTTATCCTTAAGGTCGTTTAAACTCGACTCTGGCTCTATC
GAATCTCCGTCGTTTCGAGCTTACGCGAACAGCCGTGGCGCTCATTTGCTCGTCGGGCATCGAATCTCGT
CAGCTATCGTCAGCTTACCTTTTTGGCAGCGATCGCGGCTCCCGACATCTTGGACCATTAGCTCCACAGG
TATCTTCTTCCCTCTAGTGGTCATAACAGCAGCTTCAGCTACCTCTCAATTCAAAAAACCCCTCAAGACC
CGTTTAGAGGCCCCAAGGGGTTATGCTATCAATCGTTGCGTTACACACACAAAAAACCAACACACATCCA
T
Features (pLannotate 1.2.2; 16 found; start..end, strand, type, name):
     55..409     +  enhancer       CMV enhancer (fragment): human cytomegalovirus immediate early enhancer
    412..687     +  promoter       chicken β-actin promoter: No description available
    688..1698    +  intron         chimeric intron: chimera between introns from chicken β-actin and rabbit β-globin
   1782..5543    +  CDS            S: SPIKE_SARS2 - Experimental evidence at protein level: Swiss-Prot protein existence level 1. [Spike glycoprotein]: May down-regulate host tetherin (BST2) by lysosomal degradation, thereby counteracting its antiviral activity. From Severe acute respiratory syndrome coronavirus 2 (2019-nCoV) (SARS-CoV-2).
   5584..5705    -  polyA_signal   SV40 poly(A) signal: SV40 polyadenylation signal
   5728..5797    -  CDS            large T antigen (fragment): large T antigen from SV40 (simian virus 40)
   5820..5866    +  terminator     T7 terminator: transcription terminator for bacteriophage T7 RNA polymerase
   5896..6032    +  terminator     rrnG terminator: transcription terminator from the E. coli ribosomal RNA rrnG operon (Albrechtsen et al., 1991)
   6077..6148    +  misc_feature   3' β-globin insulator: insulator downstream of the human β-globin locus (Farrell et al., 2002)
   6374..6962    -  rep_origin     ori: high-copy-number ColE1/pMB1/pBR322/pUC origin of replication
   7134..7198    -  CDS            bla(M) (fragment): β-lactamase lacking the signal sequence; bla(M); allows cytosolic expression of β-lactamase
   7708..8502    +  CDS            NeoR/KanR: aminoglycoside phosphotransferase from Tn5; aph(3')-II (or nptII); confers resistance to neomycin, kanamycin, and G418 (Geneticin®)
   8515..8651    +  terminator     rrnG terminator: transcription terminator from the E. coli ribosomal RNA rrnG operon (Albrechtsen et al., 1991)
   8796..8867    +  misc_feature   5' β-globin insulator: insulator upstream of the human β-globin locus (Farrell et al., 2002)
   8872..8918    -  terminator     T7 terminator: transcription terminator for bacteriophage T7 RNA polymerase
   8936..23      -  polyA_signal   poly(A) signal (across the origin): synthetic polyadenylation signal
