[The description below was written by a language model from this plasmid's Addgene catalogue record and pLannotate feature annotations shown in this document.]
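Description:
pGBW-m4164342 is a mammalian expression plasmid of about 9 kb that carries the SARS-CoV-2 spike (S) surface glycoprotein in a pSF-CAG backbone. It is propagated in E. coli through a high-copy ColE1/pUC-type origin and selected with kanamycin by a Tn5 aminoglycoside phosphotransferase (NeoR/KanR) gene. No mammalian promoter is annotated upstream of this marker, so the record does not establish that it can be used for G418 selection in mammalian cells. A short β-lactamase fragment is also annotated, but it appears to be a remnant and not a working ampicillin marker.

The payload is a recoded (synonymously redesigned, "Gordon et al" version) spike open reading frame of roughly 3.76 kb, referenced to the NCBI spike protein entry. It was placed in the NotI/NheI-cut backbone with an added Kozak sequence, start codon and stop codon, and no epitope tag or reporter is recorded. Expression is driven by the CAG arrangement, which consists of a CMV immediate-early enhancer fragment, the chicken β-actin promoter and a chimeric β-actin/β-globin intron. This combination typically gives strong, broadly active transcription in mammalian cells. An SV40 polyadenylation signal lies downstream, annotated on the reverse strand next to a small large T antigen fragment. The expression unit and the bacterial marker are flanked by T7 and rrnG transcription terminators, short 5' and 3' β-globin insulator elements and a synthetic poly(A) signal upstream of the enhancer, which together serve to limit read-through between modules.

The depositor sequence and the repository sequencing result are the same length and show the same 16 features, differing only in where numbering starts. The plasmid is intended for expressing full-length spike protein in transfected mammalian cells. The record does not specify particular downstream applications.
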