Addgene plasmid #153553: pGBW-m4164342
Purpose: Mammalian expression plasmid for SARS-CoV-2 S (surface glycoprotein)
Depositing lab: Ginkgo Bioworks & Benjie Chen. Depositing organization: Ginkgo Bioworks.
Backbone
  Vector backbone: pSF-CAG backbone NotI/NheI fragment [add Kozak, START, STOP]
  Backbone size w/o insert (bp): 5192
  Vector type: Mammalian Expression
Growth in bacteria
  Bacterial resistance: Kanamycin, 50 μg/mL
  Growth temperature: 37°C
  Growth strain: DH5alpha
  Copy number: High Copy
Gene/Insert
  Gene/Insert name: SARS-CoV-2 S (surface glycoprotein) (alt names: Spike protein; S protein)
  Species: Severe acute respiratory syndrome coronavirus 2
  Insert size (bp): 3758
  Mutation: Gordon et al recoded
  Entrez Gene: S (a.k.a. GU280_gp02, spike glycoprotein)
  Tag / fusion protein: accatg Kozak-START linker (N terminal on backbone)
  Cloning method: Unknown
  Sequencing primers: 5′ pCAGGS-5
Resource information
  A portion of this plasmid was derived from a plasmid made by: GinkgoBioworks
Depositor comments: NCBI reference sequence: YP_009724390.1
How to cite: pGBW-m4164342 was a gift from Ginkgo Bioworks & Benjie Chen (Addgene plasmid # 153553 ; http://n2t.net/addgene:153553 ; RRID:Addgene_153553)
